Addgene plasmid #14329: pAG305GAL-EYFP-ccdB
Purpose: (Empty Backbone)
Depositing lab: Susan Lindquist. Depositing organization: Whitehead Institute for Biomedical Research. Publication: A suite of Gateway cloning vectors for high-throughput genetic analysis in Saccharomyces cerevisiae. Alberti S, Gitler AD, Lindquist S. Yeast. 2007 Oct . 24(10):913-9. 10.1002/yea.1502 PubMed 17583893.
Backbone
  Vector backbone: pRS305
  Vector type: Yeast Expression ; Gateway Destination
  Selectable markers: LEU2
Growth in bacteria
  Bacterial resistance: Chloramphenicol and Ampicillin, 25 & 100 μg/mL
  Growth temperature: 37°C
  Growth strain: ccdB Survival
  Growth instructions: DB3.1, ccdB Survival
  Copy number: Unknown
Gene/Insert
  Gene/Insert name: None
  Tag / fusion protein: EYFP (N terminal on backbone)
  Cloning method: Gateway Cloning
  Sequencing primers: 5′ EGFP-C
Terms and licenses: Academic/Nonprofit Terms; Industry Terms: Not Available to Industry
Depositor comments: Type of plasmid: integrating. This plasmid contains the Gateway technology from Invitrogen; Invitrogen requires purchasing of Gateway Clonase for carrying out the Gateway recombinational cloning reaction http://www.invitrogen.com Please note that the full plasmid sequence is provided as a reference only, and may not match the exact sequence of the plasmid.
How to cite: pAG305GAL-EYFP-ccdB was a gift from Susan Lindquist (Addgene plasmid # 14329 ; http://n2t.net/addgene:14329 ; RRID:Addgene_14329)
