[The description below was written by a language model from this plasmid's Addgene catalogue record and the feature table of its GenBank file.]
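Description:
pAG305GAL-EYFP-ccdB is an empty Gateway destination vector for protein expression in Saccharomyces cerevisiae, built on the pRS305 integrating backbone. The annotated 8.6 kb map shows no yeast replication origin or centromere, consistent with the depositor's description of an integrating plasmid, so it must insert into the genome to be stably maintained in yeast. Transformants are selected through the LEU2 auxotrophic marker, which is carried with its own promoter. In E. coli it replicates from a high-copy ColE1/pUC-type origin and carries ampicillin resistance. An f1 origin and flanking T7 and T3 promoters remain from the pBluescript-derived backbone.

The expression unit consists of the galactose-inducible GAL1 promoter with its Gal4-binding UAS, followed by an EYFP coding sequence, the Gateway cassette and the CYC1 terminator. The cassette is bounded by attR1 and attR2 and contains a chloramphenicol resistance gene, preceded by an annotated lac UV5 promoter, together with the ccdB gyrase toxin gene. Because of ccdB, the unrecombined vector can only be propagated in ccdB-tolerant strains, where it is selected with both chloramphenicol and ampicillin. In an LR Clonase reaction with an attL-flanked entry clone, the cassette is replaced by the gene of interest. Plasmids that retain ccdB are then eliminated when the reaction is transformed into standard E. coli. Provided the reading frame is maintained across the recombination site, the resulting clone expresses the inserted open reading frame as an N-terminal EYFP fusion under galactose control.

The vector belongs to a suite of yeast Gateway plasmids designed for high-throughput genetic analysis. Its parts suit it to inducible expression and fluorescence-based detection of tagged proteins from an integrated copy. The depositor notes that the full sequence is provided as a reference only and may not match the physical plasmid exactly.
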