LOCUS       Exported 8605 bp ds-DNA circular SYN 13-MAY-2021
DEFINITION  synthetic circular DNA
ACCESSION   .
VERSION     .
KEYWORDS    pAG305GAL-EYFP-ccdB
SOURCE      synthetic DNA construct
  ORGANISM  synthetic DNA construct
REFERENCE   1 (bases 1 to 8605)
  TITLE     S cerevisiae Advanced Gateway Destination Vectors
REFERENCE   2 (bases 1 to 8605)
  AUTHORS   .
  TITLE     Direct Submission
  JOURNAL   Exported May 13, 2021 from SnapGene Server 1.1.58
            http://www.snapgene.com
FEATURES             Location/Qualifiers
     source          1..8605
                     /organism="synthetic DNA construct"
                     /mol_type="other DNA"
     primer_bind     complement(29..51)
                     /label=pGEX 3'
                     /note="pGEX vectors, reverse primer"
     primer_bind     151..170
                     /label=pRS-marker
                     /note="pRS vectors, use to sequence yeast selectable
                     marker"
     CDS             complement(663..1757)
                     /codon_start=1
                     /gene="S. cerevisiae LEU2"
                     /product="3-isopropylmalate dehydrogenase, required for
                     leucine biosynthesis"
                     /label=LEU2
                     /note="yeast auxotrophic marker"
                     /translation="MSAPKKIVVLPGDHVGQEITAEAIKVLKAISDVRSNVKFDFENHL
                     IGGAAIDATGVPLPDEALEASKKVDAVLLGAVGGPKWGTGSVRPEQGLLKIRKELQLYA
                     NLRPCNFASDSLLDLSPIKPQFAKGTDFVVVRELVGGIYFGKRKEDDGDGVAWDSEQYT
                     VPEVQRITRMAAFMALQHEPPLPIWSLDKANVLASSRLWRKTVEETIKNEFPTLKVQHQ
                     LIDSAAMILVKNPTHLNGIIITSNMFGDIISDEASVIPGSLGLLPSASLASLPDKNTAF
                     GLYEPCHGSAPDLPKNKVDPIATILSAAMMLKLSLNLPEEGKAIEDAVKKVLDAGIRTG
                     DLGGSNSTTEVGDAVAEEVKKILA"
     promoter        complement(1770..2174)
                     /gene="S. cerevisiae LEU2"
                     /label=LEU2 promoter
     rep_origin      complement(2474..2929)
                     /direction=LEFT
                     /label=f1 ori
                     /note="f1 bacteriophage origin of replication; arrow
                     indicates direction of (+) strand synthesis"
     primer_bind     complement(2611..2632)
                     /label=F1ori-F
                     /note="F1 origin, forward primer"
     primer_bind     2823..2842
                     /label=F1ori-R
                     /note="F1 origin, reverse primer"
     primer_bind     3059..3081
                     /label=M13/pUC Forward
                     /note="In lacZ gene"
     primer_bind     3073..3090
                     /label=M13 Forward
                     /note="In lacZ gene. Also called M13-F20 or M13 (-21)
                     Forward"
     primer_bind     3074..3090
                     /label=M13 fwd
                     /note="common sequencing primer, one of multiple similar
                     variants"
     primer_bind     3097..3116
                     /label=T7
                     /note="T7 promoter, forward primer"
     promoter        3097..3115
                     /label=T7 promoter
                     /note="promoter for bacteriophage T7 RNA polymerase"
     promoter        3135..3576
                     /gene="S. cerevisiae GAL1"
                     /label=GAL1 promoter
                     /note="inducible promoter, regulated by Gal4"
     protein_bind    3135..3252
                     /label=UAS
                     /bound_moiety="Gal4"
                     /note="upstream activating sequence mediating
                     Gal4-dependent induction"
     primer_bind     3547..3570
                     /label=GAL1
                     /note="S. cerevisiae GAL1 promoter, forward primer"
     primer_bind     3591..3607
                     /label=SK primer
                     /note="common sequencing primer, one of multiple similar
                     variants"
     primer_bind     3591..3607
                     /label=pBluescriptSK
                     /note="For pBluescript vector"
     CDS             3620..4336
                     /codon_start=1
                     /product="enhanced YFP"
                     /label=EYFP
                     /note="mammalian codon-optimized"
                     /translation="MVSKGEELFTGVVPILVELDGDVNGHKFSVSGEGEGDATYGKLTL
                     KFICTTGKLPVPWPTLVTTFGYGLQCFARYPDHMKQHDFFKSAMPEGYVQERTIFFKDD
                     GNYKTRAEVKFEGDTLVNRIELKGIDFKEDGNILGHKLEYNYNSHNVYIMADKQKNGIK
                     VNFKIRHNIEDGSVQLADHYQQNTPIGDGPVLLPDNHYLSYQSALSKDPNEKRDHMVLL
                     EFVTAAGITLGMDELYK"
     primer_bind     complement(3665..3686)
                     /label=EGFP-N
                     /note="EGFP, reverse primer"
     primer_bind     complement(3926..3945)
                     /label=EXFP-R
                     /note="For distinguishing EGFP variants, reverse primer"
     primer_bind     4273..4294
                     /label=EGFP-C
                     /note="EGFP, forward primer"
     protein_bind    4361..4485
                     /gene="mutant version of attR"
                     /label=attR1
                     /bound_moiety="LR Clonase(TM)"
                     /note="recombination site for the Gateway(R) LR reaction"
     promoter        4510..4540
                     /label=lac UV5 promoter
                     /note="E. coli lac promoter with an ""up"" mutation"
     CDS             4594..5253
                     /codon_start=1
                     /gene="cat"
                     /product="chloramphenicol acetyltransferase"
                     /label=CmR
                     /note="confers resistance to chloramphenicol"
                     /translation="MEKKITGYTTVDISQWHRKEHFEAFQSVAQCTYNQTVQLDITAFL
                     KTVKKNKHKFYPAFIHILARLMNAHPEFRMAMKDGELVIWDSVHPCYTVFHEQTETFSS
                     LWSEYHDDFRQFLHIYSQDVACYGENLAYFPKGFIENMFFVSANPWVSFTSFDLNVANM
                     DNFFAPVFTMGKYYTQGDKVLMPLAIQVHHAVCDGFHVGRMLNELQQYCDEWQGGA"
     primer_bind     complement(4660..4679)
                     /label=CAT-R
                     /note="Chloramphenicol resistance gene, reverse primer"
     CDS             5598..5903
                     /codon_start=1
                     /gene="ccdB"
                     /product="CcdB, a bacterial toxin that poisons DNA gyrase"
                     /label=ccdB
                     /note="Plasmids containing the ccdB gene cannot be
                     propagated in standard E. coli strains."
                     /translation="MQFKVYTYKRESRYRLFVDVQSDIIDTPGRRMVIPLASARLLSDK
                     VSRELYPVVHIGDESWRMMTTDMASVPVSVIGEEVADLSHRENDIKNAINLMFWGI"
     primer_bind     5782..5801
                     /label=ccdB-fwd
                     /note="ccdB gene, forward primer"
     protein_bind    complement(5944..6068)
                     /gene="mutant version of attR"
                     /label=attR2
                     /bound_moiety="LR Clonase(TM)"
                     /note="recombination site for the Gateway(R) LR reaction"
     terminator      6075..6322
                     /gene="S. cerevisiae CYC1"
                     /label=CYC1 terminator
                     /note="transcription terminator for CYC1"
     primer_bind     complement(6091..6109)
                     /label=CYC1
                     /note="CYC1 transcription termination signal, reverse
                     primer"
     promoter        complement(6345..6363)
                     /label=T3 promoter
                     /note="promoter for bacteriophage T3 RNA polymerase"
     primer_bind     complement(6384..6400)
                     /label=M13 rev
                     /note="common sequencing primer, one of multiple similar
                     variants"
     primer_bind     complement(6384..6400)
                     /label=M13 Reverse
                     /note="In lacZ gene. Also called M13-rev"
     primer_bind     complement(6397..6419)
                     /label=M13/pUC Reverse
                     /note="In lacZ gene"
     protein_bind    6408..6424
                     /label=lac operator
                     /bound_moiety="lac repressor encoded by lacI"
                     /note="The lac repressor binds to the lac operator to
                     inhibit transcription in E. coli. This inhibition can be
                     relieved by adding lactose or
                     isopropyl-beta-D-thiogalactopyranoside (IPTG)."
     promoter        complement(6432..6462)
                     /label=lac promoter
                     /note="promoter for the E. coli lac operon"
     primer_bind     complement(6615..6632)
                     /label=L4440
                     /note="L4440 vector, forward primer"
     rep_origin      complement(6786..7374)
                     /direction=LEFT
                     /label=ori
                     /note="high-copy-number ColE1/pMB1/pBR322/pUC origin of
                     replication"
     CDS             complement(7545..8405)
                     /codon_start=1
                     /gene="bla"
                     /product="beta-lactamase"
                     /label=AmpR
                     /note="confers resistance to ampicillin, carbenicillin, and
                     related antibiotics"
                     /translation="MSIQHFRVALIPFFAAFCLPVFAHPETLVKVKDAEDQLGARVGYI
                     ELDLNSGKILESFRPEERFPMMSTFKVLLCGAVLSRIDAGQEQLGRRIHYSQNDLVEYS
                     PVTEKHLTDGMTVRELCSAAITMSDNTAANLLLTTIGGPKELTAFFHNMGDHVTRLDRW
                     EPELNEAIPNDERDTTMPVAMATTLRKLLTGELLTLASRQQLIDWMEADKVAGPLLRSA
                     LPAGWFIADKSGAGERGSRGIIAALGPDGKPSRIVVIYTTGSQATMDERNRQIAEIGAS
                     LIKHW"
     primer_bind     8168..8187
                     /label=Amp-R
                     /note="Ampicillin resistance gene, reverse primer"
     promoter        complement(8406..8510)
                     /gene="bla"
                     /label=AmpR promoter
     primer_bind     8578..8596
                     /label=pBRforEco
                     /note="pBR322 vectors, upsteam of EcoRI site, forward
                     primer"
ORIGIN
        1 tcgcgcgttt cggtgatgac ggtgaaaacc tctgacacat gcagctcccg gagacggtca
       61 cagcttgtct gtaagcggat gccgggagca gacaagcccg tcagggcgcg tcagcgggtg
      121 ttggcgggtg tcggggctgg cttaactatg cggcatcaga gcagattgta ctgagagtgc
      181 accatatcga ctacgtcgta aggccgtttc tgacagagta aaattcttga gggaactttc
      241 accattatgg gaaatggttc aagaaggtat tgacttaaac tccatcaaat ggtcaggtca
      301 ttgagtgttt tttatttgtt gtattttttt ttttttagag aaaatcctcc aatatcaaat
      361 taggaatcgt agtttcatga ttttctgtta cacctaactt tttgtgtggt gccctcctcc
      421 ttgtcaatat taatgttaaa gtgcaattct ttttccttat cacgttgagc cattagtatc
      481 aatttgctta cctgtattcc tttactatcc tcctttttct ccttcttgat aaatgtatgt
      541 agattgcgta tatagtttcg tctaccctat gaacatattc cattttgtaa tttcgtgtcg
      601 tttctattat gaatttcatt tataaagttt atgtacaaat atcataaaaa aagagaatct
      661 ttttaagcaa ggattttctt aacttcttcg gcgacagcat caccgacttc ggtggtactg
      721 ttggaaccac ctaaatcacc agttctgata cctgcatcca aaaccttttt aactgcatct
      781 tcaatggcct taccttcttc aggcaagttc aatgacaatt tcaacatcat tgcagcagac
      841 aagatagtgg cgatagggtc aaccttattc tttggcaaat ctggagcaga accgtggcat
      901 ggttcgtaca aaccaaatgc ggtgttcttg tctggcaaag aggccaagga cgcagatggc
      961 aacaaaccca aggaacctgg gataacggag gcttcatcgg agatgatatc accaaacatg
     1021 ttgctggtga ttataatacc atttaggtgg gttgggttct taactaggat catggcggca
     1081 gaatcaatca attgatgttg aaccttcaat gtagggaatt cgttcttgat ggtttcctcc
     1141 acagtttttc tccataatct tgaagaggcc aaaacattag ctttatccaa ggaccaaata
     1201 ggcaatggtg gctcatgttg tagggccatg aaagcggcca ttcttgtgat tctttgcact
     1261 tctggaacgg tgtattgttc actatcccaa gcgacaccat caccatcgtc ttcctttctc
     1321 ttaccaaagt aaatacctcc cactaattct ctgacaacaa cgaagtcagt acctttagca
     1381 aattgtggct tgattggaga taagtctaaa agagagtcgg atgcaaagtt acatggtctt
     1441 aagttggcgt acaattgaag ttctttacgg atttttagta aaccttgttc aggtctaaca
     1501 ctaccggtac cccatttagg accacccaca gcacctaaca aaacggcatc aaccttcttg
     1561 gaggcttcca gcgcctcatc tggaagtggg acacctgtag catcgatagc agcaccacca
     1621 attaaatgat tttcgaaatc gaacttgaca ttggaacgaa catcagaaat agctttaaga
     1681 accttaatgg cttcggctgt gatttcttga ccaacgtggt cacctggcaa aacgacgatc
     1741 ttcttagggg cagacatagg ggcagacatt agaatggtat atccttgaaa tatatatata
     1801 tattgctgaa atgtaaaagg taagaaaagt tagaaagtaa gacgattgct aaccacctat
     1861 tggaaaaaac aataggtcct taaataatat tgtcaacttc aagtattgtg atgcaagcat
     1921 ttagtcatga acgcttctct attctatatg aaaagccggt tccggcctct cacctttcct
     1981 ttttctccca atttttcagt tgaaaaaggt atatgcgtca ggcgacctct gaaattaaca
     2041 aaaaatttcc agtcatcgaa tttgattctg tgcgatagcg cccctgtgtg ttctcgttat
     2101 gttgaggaaa aaaataatgg ttgctaagag attcgaactc ttgcatctta cgatacctga
     2161 gtattcccac agttaactgc ggtcaagata tttcttgaat caggcgcctt agaccgctcg
     2221 gccaaacaac caattacttg ttgagaaata gagtataatt atcctataaa tataacgttt
     2281 ttgaacacac atgaacaagg aagtacagga caattgattt tgaagagaat gtggattttg
     2341 atgtaattgt tgggattcca tttttaataa ggcaataata ttaggtatgt ggatatacta
     2401 gaagttctcc tcgagggtcg atatgcggtg tgaaataccg cacagatgcg taaggagaaa
     2461 ataccgcatc aggaaattgt aaacgttaat attttgttaa aattcgcgtt aaatttttgt
     2521 taaatcagct cattttttaa ccaataggcc gaaatcggca aaatccctta taaatcaaaa
     2581 gaatagaccg agatagggtt gagtgttgtt ccagtttgga acaagagtcc actattaaag
     2641 aacgtggact ccaacgtcaa aggnnnnnnn nnnnnnnnnn nnnnnnnnnn nnnnnnnnnn
     2701 nnnnnnnnnn nntnnnnnnn nnnnnnnnnn nnnnnnnnnn nnnnnnnnnn nnnnnnnnnn
     2761 nnnnnnnnnn nnnnnnnnnn nnnnnnnnnn nnnnnnnnnn nnnngnnnnn nnnnnnnnnn
     2821 nnnnnnnnnn nnnnnnnnnn nnnnnnnnnn nnnnnnnnnn nnnnnnnnnn nnnnnnnnnn
     2881 nnnnnnnnnn nnnnnnnnnn nnnnnnnnnn nnnnnnnnnn nnnnnnnnnc gcgccattcg
     2941 ccattcaggc tgcgcaactg ttgggaaggg cgatcggtgc gggcctcttc gctattacgc
     3001 cagctggcga aggggggatg tgctgcaagg cgattaagtt gggtaacgcc agggttttcc
     3061 cagtcacgac gttgtaaaac gacggccagt gaattgtaat acgactcact atagggcgaa
     3121 ttggagctct agtacggatt agaagccgcc gagcgggcga cagccctccg acggaagact
     3181 ctcctccgtg cgtcctcgtc ttcaccggtc gcgttcctga aacgcagatg tgcctcgcgc
     3241 cgcactgctc cgaacaataa agattctaca atactagctt ttatggttat gaagaggaaa
     3301 aattggcagt aacctggccc cacaaacctt caaattaacg aatcaaatta acaaccatag
     3361 gatgataatg cgattagttt tttagcctta tttctggggt aattaatcag cgaagcgatg
     3421 atttttgatc tattaacaga tatataaatg gaaaagctgc ataaccactt taactaatac
     3481 tttcaacatt ttcagtttgt attacttctt attcaaatgt cataaaagta tcaacaaaaa
     3541 attgttaata tacctctata ctttaacgtc aaggagaaaa aaccccggat tctagaacta
     3601 gtggatcccc cgggacaaaa tggtgagcaa gggcgaggag ctgttcaccg gggtggtgcc
     3661 catcctggtc gagctggacg gcgacgtaaa cggccacaag ttcagcgtgt ccggcgaggg
     3721 cgagggcgat gccacctacg gcaagctgac cctgaagttc atctgcacca ccggcaagct
     3781 gcccgtgccc tggcccaccc tcgtgaccac cttcggctac ggcctgcagt gcttcgcccg
     3841 ctaccccgac cacatgaagc agcacgactt cttcaagtcc gccatgcccg aaggctacgt
     3901 ccaggagcgc accatcttct tcaaggacga cggcaactac aagacccgcg ccgaggtgaa
     3961 gttcgagggc gacaccctgg tgaaccgcat cgagctgaag ggcatcgact tcaaggagga
     4021 cggcaacatc ctggggcaca agctggagta caactacaac agccacaacg tctatatcat
     4081 ggccgacaag cagaagaacg gcatcaaggt gaacttcaag atccgccaca acatcgagga
     4141 cggcagcgtg cagctcgccg accactacca gcagaacacc cccatcggcg acggccccgt
     4201 gctgctgccc gacaaccact acctgagcta ccagtccgcc ctgagcaaag accccaacga
     4261 gaagcgcgat cacatggtcc tgctggagtt cgtgaccgcc gccgggatca ctctcggcat
     4321 ggacgagctg tacaagggtg gaccaggtgg tggacatcaa acaagtttgt acaaaaaagc
     4381 tgaacgagaa acgtaaaatg atataaatat caatatatta aattagattt tgcataaaaa
     4441 acagactaca taatactgta aaacacaaca tatccagtca ctatggcggc cgcattaggc
     4501 accccaggct ttacacttta tgcttccggc tcgtataatg tgtggatttt gagttaggat
     4561 ccgtcgagat tttcaggagc taaggaagct aaaatggaga aaaaaatcac tggatatacc
     4621 accgttgata tatcccaatg gcatcgtaaa gaacattttg aggcatttca gtcagttgct
     4681 caatgtacct ataaccagac cgttcagctg gatattacgg cctttttaaa gaccgtaaag
     4741 aaaaataagc acaagtttta tccggccttt attcacattc ttgcccgcct gatgaatgct
     4801 catccggaat tccgtatggc aatgaaagac ggtgagctgg tgatatggga tagtgttcac
     4861 ccttgttaca ccgttttcca tgagcaaact gaaacgtttt catcgctctg gagtgaatac
     4921 cacgacgatt tccggcagtt tctacacata tattcgcaag atgtggcgtg ttacggtgaa
     4981 aacctggcct atttccctaa agggtttatt gagaatatgt ttttcgtctc agccaatccc
     5041 tgggtgagtt tcaccagttt tgatttaaac gtggccaata tggacaactt cttcgccccc
     5101 gttttcacca tgggcaaata ttatacgcaa ggcgacaagg tgctgatgcc gctggcgatt
     5161 caggttcatc atgccgtctg tgatggcttc catgtcggca gaatgcttaa tgaattacaa
     5221 cagtactgcg atgagtggca gggcggggcg taaacgccgc gtggatccgg cttactaaaa
     5281 gccagataac agtatgcgta tttgcgcgct gatttttgcg gtataagaat atatactgat
     5341 atgtataccc gaagtatgtc aaaaagaggt atgctatgaa gcagcgtatt acagtgacag
     5401 ttgacagcga cagctatcag ttgctcaagg catatatgat gtcaatatct ccggtctggt
     5461 aagcacaacc atgcagaatg aagcccgtcg tctgcgtgcc gaacgctgga aagcggaaaa
     5521 tcaggaaggg atggctgagg tcgcccggtt tattgaaatg aacggctctt ttgctgacga
     5581 gaacaggggc tggtgaaatg cagtttaagg tttacaccta taaaagagag agccgttatc
     5641 gtctgtttgt ggatgtacag agtgatatta ttgacacgcc cgggcgacgg atggtgatcc
     5701 ccctggccag tgcacgtctg ctgtcagata aagtctcccg tgaactttac ccggtggtgc
     5761 atatcgggga tgaaagctgg cgcatgatga ccaccgatat ggccagtgtg ccggtctccg
     5821 ttatcgggga agaagtggct gatctcagcc accgcgaaaa tgacatcaaa aacgccatta
     5881 acctgatgtt ctggggaata taaatgtcag gctcccttat acacagccag tctgcaggtc
     5941 gaccatagtg actggatatg ttgtgtttta cagtattatg tagtctgttt tttatgcaaa
     6001 atctaattta atatattgat atttatatca ttttacgttt ctcgttcagc tttcttgtac
     6061 aaagtggttc gatgtcatgt aattagttat gtcacgctta cattcacgcc ctccccccac
     6121 atccgctcta accgaaaagg aaggagttag acaacctgaa gtctaggtcc ctatttattt
     6181 ttttatagtt atgttagtat taagaacgtt atttatattt caaatttttc ttttttttct
     6241 gtacagacgc gtgtacgcat gtaacattat actgaaaacc ttgcttgaga aggttttggg
     6301 acgctcgaag gctttaattt gcggccggta cccagctttt gttcccttta gtgagggtta
     6361 attccgagct tggcgtaatc atggtcatag ctgtttcctg tgtgaaattg ttatccgctc
     6421 acaattccac acaacatagg agccggaagc ataaagtgta aagcctgggg tgcctaatga
     6481 gtgaggtaac tcacattaat tgcgttgcgc tcactgcccg ctttccagtc gggaaacctg
     6541 tcgtgccagc tgcattaatg aatcggccaa cgcgcgggga gaggcggttt gcgtattggg
     6601 cgctcttccg cttcctcgct cactgactcg ctgcgctcgg tcgttcggct gcggcgagcg
     6661 gtatcagctc actcaaaggc ggtaatacgg ttatccacag aatcagggga taacgcagga
     6721 aagaacatgt gagcaaaagg ccagcaaaag gccaggaacc gtaaaaaggc cgcgttgctg
     6781 gcgtttttcc ataggctcgg cccccctgac gagcatcaca aaaatcgacg ctcaagtcag
     6841 aggtggcgaa acccgacagg actataaaga taccaggcgt tcccccctgg aagctccctc
     6901 gtgcgctctc ctgttccgac cctgccgctt accggatacc tgtccgcctt tctcccttcg
     6961 ggaagcgtgg cgctttctca atgctcacgc tgtaggtatc tcagttcggt gtaggtcgtt
     7021 cgctccaagc tgggctgtgt gcacgaaccc cccgttcagc ccgaccgctg cgccttatcc
     7081 ggtaactatc gtcttgagtc caacccggta agacacgact tatcgccact ggcagcagcc
     7141 actggtaaca ggattagcag agcgaggtat gtaggcggtg ctacagagtt cttgaagtgg
     7201 tggcctaact acggctacac tagaaggaca gtatttggta tctgcgctct gctgaagcca
     7261 gttaccttcg gaaaaagagt tggtagctct tgatccggca aacaaaccac cgctggtagc
     7321 ggtggttttt ttgtttgcaa gcagcagatt acgcgcagaa aaaaaggatc tcaagaagat
     7381 cctttgatct tttctacggg gtctgacgct cagtggaacg aaaactcacg ttaagggatt
     7441 ttggtcatga gattatcaaa aaggatcttc acctagatcc ttttaaatta aaaatgaagt
     7501 tttaaatcaa tctaaagtat atatgagtaa acttggtctg acagttacca atgcttaatc
     7561 agtgaggcac ctatctcagc gatctgtcta tttcgttcat ccatagttgc ctgactgccc
     7621 gtcgtgtaga taactacgat acgggagggc ttaccatctg gccccagtgc tgcaatgata
     7681 ccgcgagacc cacgctcacc ggctccagat ttatcagcaa taaaccagcc agccggaagg
     7741 gccgagcgca gaagtggtcc tgcaacttta tccgcctcca tccagtctat taattgttgc
     7801 cgggaagcta gagtaagtag ttcgccagtt aatagtttgc gcaacgttgt tgccattgct
     7861 acaggcatcg tggtgtcacg ctcgtcgttt ggtatggctt cattcagctc cggttcccaa
     7921 cgatcaaggc gagttacatg atcccccatg ttgtgaaaaa aagcggttag ctccttcggt
     7981 cctccgatcg ttgtcagaag taagttggcc gcagtgttat cactcatggt tatggcagca
     8041 ctgcataatt ctcttactgt catgccatcc gtaagatgct tttctgtgac tggtgagtac
     8101 tcaaccaagt cattctgaga atagtgtatg cggcgaccga gttgctcttg cccggcgtca
     8161 atacgggata ataccgcgcc acatagcaga actttaaaag tgctcatcat tggaaaacgt
     8221 tcttcggggc gaaaactctc aaggatctta ccgctgttga gatccagttc gatgtaaccc
     8281 actcgtgcac ccaactgatc ttcagcatct tttactttca ccagcgtttc tgggtgagca
     8341 aaaacaggaa ggcaaaatgc cgcaaaaaag ggaataaggg cgacacggaa atgttgaata
     8401 ctcatactct tcctttttca atattattga agcatttatc agggttattg tctcatgagc
     8461 ggatacatat ttgaatgtat ttagaaaaat aaacaaatag gggttccgcg cacatttccc
     8521 cgaaaagtgc cacctgacgt ctaagaaacc attattatca tgacattaac ctataaaaat
     8581 aggcgtatca cgaggccctt tcgtc
//
