>Addgene plasmid #14329 | pAG305GAL-EYFP-ccdB | addgene partial sequence | sequence record 20890 | 14329 with pRS_marker
GTTAAGGCCGTTTCTGACAGAGTAAAATTCTTGAGGGAACTTTCACCATTATGGGAAATGGTTCAAGAAG
GTATTGACTTAAACTCCATCAAATGGTCAGGTCATTGAGTGTTTTTTATTTGTTGTATTTTTTTTTTTTT
AGAGAAAATCCTCCAATATATAAATTAGGAATCATAGTTTCATGATTTTCTGTTACACCTAACTTTTTGT
GTGGTGCCCTCCTCCTTGTCAATATTAATGTTAAAGTGCAATTCTTTTTCCTTATCACGTTGAGCCATTA
GTATCAATTTGCTTACCTGTATTCCTTTACATCCTCCTTTTTCTCCTTCTTGATAAATGTATGTAGATTG
CGTATATAGTTTCGTCTACCCTATGAACATATTCCATTTTGTAATTTCGTGTCGTTTCTATTATGAATTT
CATTTATAAAGTTTATGTACAAATATCATAAAAAAAGAGAATCTTTTTAAGCAAGGATTTTCTTAACTTC
TTCGGCGACAGCATCACCGACTTCGGTGGTACTGTTGGAACCACCTAAATCACCAGTTCTGATACCTGCA
TCCAAAACCTTTTTAACTGCATCTTCAATGGCCTTACCTTCTTCAGGCAAGTTCAATGACAATTTCAACA
TCATTGCAGCAGACAAGATAGTGGCGATAGGGTTGACCTTATTCTTTGG
