>Addgene plasmid #14329 | pAG305GAL-EYFP-ccdB | addgene partial sequence | sequence record 20891 | 14329 with EXFP-R
TAGCCTTCGGGCATGGCGGACTTGAAGAAGTCGTGCTGCTTCATGTGGTCGGGGTAGCGGGCGAAGCACT
GCAGGCCGTAGCCGAAGGTGGTCACGAGGGTGGGCCAGGGCACGGGCAGCTTGCCGGTGGTGCAGATGAA
CTTCAGGGTCAGCTTGCCGTAGGTGGCATCGCCCTCGCCCTCGCCGGACACGCTGAACTTGTGGCCGTTT
ACGTCGCCGTCCAGCTCGACCAGGATGGGCACCACCCCGGTGAACAGCTCCTCGCCCTTGCTCACCATTT
TGTCCCGGGGGATCCACTAGTTCTAGAATCCGGGGTTTTTTCTCCTTGACGTTAAAGTATAGAGGTATAT
TAACAATTTTTTGTTGATACTTTTATTACATTTGAATAAGAAGTAATACAAACCGAAAATGTTGAAAGTA
TTAGTTAAAGTGGTTATGCAGTTTTTGCATTTATATATCTGTTAATAGATCAAAAATCATCGCTTCGCTG
ATTAATTACCCCAGAAATAAGGCTAAAAAACTAATCGCATTATCATCCTATGGTTGTTAATTTGATTCGT
TCATTTGAAGGTTTGTGGGGCCAGGTTACTGCCAATTTTTCCTCTTCATAACCATAAAAGCTAGTATTGT
